Addgene plasmid #25933: pUSE-RapR-Src-myc
Depositing lab: Klaus Hahn. Depositing organization: University of North Carolina at Chapel Hill. Publication: Engineered allosteric activation of kinases in living cells. Karginov AV, Ding F, Kota P, Dokholyan NV, Hahn KM. Nat Biotechnol. 2010 Jul;28(7):743-7. doi: 10.1038/nbt.1639. Epub 2010 Jun 27. PubMed 20581846.
Backbone
  Vector backbone: pUSE
  Backbone size w/o insert (bp): 5700
  Vector type: Mammalian Expression
Growth in bacteria
  Bacterial resistance: Ampicillin, 100 μg/mL
  Growth temperature: 37°C
  Growth strain: DH5alpha
  Copy number: High Copy
Gene/Insert
  Gene/Insert name: RapR-Src
  Species: M. musculus (mouse)
  Insert size (bp): 1900
  Entrez Gene: Src (a.k.a. pp60c-src)
  Tag / fusion protein: Myc (C terminal on insert)
  Cloning method: Restriction Enzyme; 5′ cloning site NotI (not destroyed); 3′ cloning site EcoRI (not destroyed)
  Sequencing primers: 5′ CMV-Fw
Terms and licenses: Academic/Nonprofit Terms; Industry Terms: Not Available to Industry
How to cite: pUSE-RapR-Src-myc was a gift from Klaus Hahn (Addgene plasmid # 25933 ; http://n2t.net/addgene:25933 ; RRID:Addgene_25933)
