[The description below was written by a language model from this plasmid's Addgene catalogue record and pLannotate feature annotations shown in this document.]
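Description:
pUSE-RapR-Src-myc is a mammalian expression plasmid built on the pUSE backbone, about 7.5 kb in the depositor's full sequence. It is propagated in E. coli at high copy from a ColE1/pUC-type origin and selected with ampicillin through the β-lactamase gene. An f1 phage origin is also present. For mammalian cells, a separate cassette places the neomycin phosphotransferase gene (neo) under the SV40 enhancer/early promoter with an SV40 polyadenylation signal, which would allow G418 selection of stable transfectants. The short fragments annotated as ble, lacI, bom and an HIV-1 LTR appear to be backbone remnants or partial sequence matches rather than working elements.

The payload is RapR-Src, an engineered form of the mouse non-receptor tyrosine kinase Src. The roughly 1.9 kb insert was cloned between NotI and EcoRI sites and carries a C-terminal Myc epitope tag for detection or immunoprecipitation. The human CMV immediate-early enhancer and promoter drive expression, and the transcript ends at the bovine growth hormone poly(A) signal. A T7 promoter sits just upstream of the coding region. The automated annotation labels the whole open reading frame simply as Src, so it does not resolve the engineered modification or the Myc tag as separate features, and the record does not spell out what the modification is. The construct name and the associated publication on engineered allosteric activation of kinases in living cells indicate that the kinase has been made responsive to rapamycin. The plasmid is therefore intended for switching on Src activity on demand in transfected mammalian cells, in order to study Src-dependent signalling.
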