Features (pLannotate 1.2.2; 20 found; start..end, strand, type, name):
     36..80      -  misc_feature   bom (fragment): basis of mobility region from pBR322
    235..614     +  enhancer       CMV enhancer: human cytomegalovirus immediate early enhancer
    615..818     +  promoter       CMV promoter: human cytomegalovirus (CMV) immediate early promoter
    814..847     +  LTR            5' LTR (truncated) (fragment): truncated 5' long terminal repeat (LTR) from HIV-1
    863..881     +  promoter       T7 promoter: promoter for bacteriophage T7 RNA polymerase
    948..2828    +  CDS            Src: SRC_MOUSE - Experimental evidence at protein level: Swiss-Prot protein existence level 1. Non-receptor protein tyrosine kinase which is activated following engagement of many different classes of cellular receptors including immune response receptors, integrins and other adhesion receptors, receptor protein tyrosine kinases, G protein-coupled receptors as well as cytokine receptors. Participates in signaling pathways that control a diverse spectrum of biological activities including gene transcription, immune response, cell adhesion, cell cycle progression, apoptosis, migration, and transforma
   3146..3370    +  polyA_signal   bGH poly(A) signal: bovine growth hormone polyadenylation signal
   3374..3395    +  promoter       SV40 promoter (fragment): SV40 enhancer and early promoter
   3416..3844    +  rep_origin     f1 ori (sequence partly withheld): f1 bacteriophage origin of replication; arrow indicates direction of (+) strand synthesis
   3858..4188    +  promoter       SV40 promoter: SV40 enhancer and early promoter
   4255..5046    +  CDS            neo: KKA2_KLEPN - Also known as kan, nptII. Experimental evidence at protein level: Swiss-Prot protein existence level 1. Resistance to kanamycin, neomycin, paromomycin, ribostamycin, butirosin and gentamicin B. From Klebsiella pneumoniae.
   5070..5228    +  CDS            ble (fragment): BLE_KLEPN - Experimental evidence at protein level: Swiss-Prot protein existence level 1. Binding protein with a strong affinity to the bleomycin family of antibiotics. Binds to CL990; an antimitotic-antibiotic compound. From Klebsiella pneumoniae.
   5223..5344    +  polyA_signal   SV40 poly(A) signal: SV40 polyadenylation signal
   5417..5433    -  protein_bind   lac operator: The lac repressor binds to the lac operator to inhibit transcription in E. coli. This inhibition can be relieved by adding lactose or isopropyl-β-D-thiogalactopyranoside (IPTG). lac repressor encoded by lacI
   5441..5471    -  promoter       lac promoter: promoter for the E. coli lac operon
   5486..5507    -  protein_bind   CAP binding site: CAP binding activates transcription in the presence of cAMP. E. coli catabolite activator protein
   5520..5612    -  CDS            lacI (fragment): lac repressor; lacI; The lac repressor binds to the lac operator to inhibit transcription in E. coli. This inhibition can be relieved by adding lactose or isopropyl-β-D-thiogalactopyranoside (IPTG).
   5795..6383    -  rep_origin     ori: high-copy-number ColE1/pMB1/pBR322/pUC origin of replication
   6554..7414    -  CDS            AmpR: β-lactamase; bla; confers resistance to ampicillin, carbenicillin, and related antibiotics
   7415..7519    -  promoter       AmpR promoter: bla
>Addgene plasmid #25933 | pUSE-RapR-Src-myc | depositor full sequence | sequence record 12154 | Author sequence
GACGGATCGGGAGATCTCCCGATCCCCTATGGTCGACTCTCAGTACAATCTGCTCTGATGCCGCATAGTT
AAGCCAGTATCTGCTCCCTGCTTGTGTGTTGGAGGTCGCTGAGTAGTGCGCGAGCAAAATTTAAGCTACA
ACAAGGCAAGGCTTGACCGACAATTGCATGAAGAATCTGCTTAGGGTTAGGCGTTTTGCGCTGCTTCGCG
ATGTACGGGCCAGATATACGCGTTGACATTGATTATTGACTAGTTATTAATAGTAATCAATTACGGGGTC
ATTAGTTCATAGCCCATATATGGAGTTCCGCGTTACATAACTTACGGTAAATGGCCCGCCTGGCTGACCG
CCCAACGACCCCCGCCCATTGACGTCAATAATGACGTATGTTCCCATAGTAACGCCAATAGGGACTTTCC
ATTGACGTCAATGGGTGGACTATTTACGGTAAACTGCCCACTTGGCAGTACATCAAGTGTATCATATGCC
AAGTACGCCCCCTATTGACGTCAATGACGGTAAATGGCCCGCCTGGCATTATGCCCAGTACATGACCTTA
TGGGACTTTCCTACTTGGCAGTACATCTACGTATTAGTCATCGCTATTACCATGGTGATGCGGTTTTGGC
AGTACATCAATGGGCGTGGATAGCGGTTTGACTCACGGGGATTTCCAAGTCTCCACCCCATTGACGTCAA
TGGGAGTTTGTTTTGGCACCAAAATCAACGGGACTTTCCAAAATGTCGTAACAACTCCGCCCCATTGACG
CAAATGGGCGGTAGGCGTGTACGGTGGGAGGTCTATATAAGCAGAGCTCTCTGGCTAACTAGAGAACCCA
CTGCTTACTGGCTTATCGAAATTAATACGACTCACTATAGGGAGACCCAAGCTGGCTAGCGTTTAAACGG
GCCCTCTAGACTCGAGCGGCCGCCACTGTGCTGGATCATGGGCAGCAACAAGAGCAAGCCCAAGGACGCC
AGCCAGCGGCGCCGCAGCCTGGAGCCCTCGGAAAACGTGCACGGGGCAGGGGGCGCCTTCCCGGCCTCAC
AGACACCGAGCAAGCCCGCCTCCGCCGACGGCCACCGCGGGCCCAGCGCCGCCTTCGTGCCGCCCGCGGC
CGAGCCCAAGCTCTTCGGAGGCTTCAACTCCTCGGACACCGTCACCTCCCCGCAGAGGGCGGGGCCTCTG
GCAGGTGGGGTGACCACCTTTGTGGCCCTCTATGACTATGAGTCACGGACAGAGACTGACCTGTCCTTCA
AGAAAGGGGAGCGGCTGCAGATTGTTAACAACACGGAGGGAGACTGGTGGCTGGCACACTCGCTGAGCAC
GGGACAGACCGGTTACATCCCCAGCAACTATGTGGCGCCCTCCGACTCCATCCAGGCTGAGGAGTGGTAC
TTTGGCAAGATCACTAGACGGGAATCAGAGCGGCTGCTGCTCAACGCCGAGAACCCGAGAGGGACCTTCC
TCGTGAGGGAGAGTGAGACCACAAAAGGTGCCTACTGCCTCTCTGTATCCGACTTCGACAATGCCAAGGG
CCTAAATGTGAAACACTACAAGATCCGCAAGCTGGACAGCGGCGGTTTCTACATCACCTCCCGCACCCAG
TTCAACAGCCTGCAGCAGCTCGTGGCTTACTACTCCAAACATGCTGATGGCCTGTGTCACCGCCTCACTA
CCGTATGTCCCACATCCAAGCCTCAGACCCAGGGATTGGCCAAGGATGCGTGGGAGATCCCCCGGGAGTC
CCTGCGGCTGGAGGTCAAGCTGGGCCAGGGTTGCTTCGGAGAGGTGTGGATGGGGACCTGGAACGGACCA
GGTACCTGCGTGGTGCACTACACCGGGATGCTTGAAGATGGAAAGAAATTTGATTCCTCCCGGGACAGAA
ACAAGCCCTTTAAGTTTATGCTAGGCAAGCAGGAGGTGATCCGAGGCTGGGAAGAAGGGGTTGCCCAGAT
GAGTGTGGGTCAGAGAGCCAAACTGACTATATCTCCAGATTATGCCTATGGTGCCACTGGGCACCCAGGC
ATCATCCCACCACATGCCACTCTCGTCTTCGATGTGGAGCTTCTAAAACTGGAAGGTCCCGGAACCACGA
GGGTTGCCATCAAAACTCTGAAGCCAGGCACCATGTCCCCAGAGGCCTTCCTGCAGGAGGCCCAAGTCAT
GAAGAAACTGAGGCACGAGAAACTGGTGCAGCTGTATGCTGTGGTGTCGGAAGAACCCATTTACATTGTG
ACAGAGTACATGAACAAGGGGAGTCTGCTGGACTTTCTCAAGGGGGAAACGGGCAAATATTTGCGGCTAC
CCCAGCTGGTGGACATGTCTGCTCAGATCGCTTCAGGCATGGCCTATGTGGAGCGGATGAACTATGTGCA
CCGGGACCTTCGAGCCGCCAATATCCTAGTAGGGGAGAACCTGGTGTGCAAAGTGGCCGACTTTGGGTTG
GCCCGGCTCATAGAAGACAACGAATACACAGCCCGGCAAGGTGCCAAATTCCCCATCAAGTGGACCGCCC
CTGAAGCTGCTCTGTACGGCAGGTTCACCATCAAGTCGGATGTGTGGTCCTTTGGGATTCTGCTGACCGA
GCTCACCACTAAGGGAAGAGTGCCCTATCCTGGGATGGTGAACCGTGAGGTTCTGGACCAGGTGGAGCGG
GGCTACCGGATGCCTTGTCCCCCCGAGTGCCCCGAGTCCCTGCATGACCTTATGTGCCAGTGCTGGCGGA
AGGAGCCCGAGGAGCGGCCCACCTTCGAGTACCTGCAGGCCTTCCTGGAAGACTACTTTACGTCCACTGA
GCCACAGTACCAGCCCGGGGAGAACCTAGGCGGACCAGGGGAGCAGAAGCTGATCTCCGAGGAGGACCTG
TGAGGACTGTGTGCGCAGAACTGTCACCTCTAGGCTTCCGGGTGTTGCCTCCGATGCACCTGCCTCCCTT
CATCCTCTCTCTGGGGCTGCGTTGCCTCGGCAATGCCCCTTTTGGAGCATGGAAGGGCTTCAGGGATGGG
GCAGCCTGGAAGGACAGGTGGAGGCTGGTACAGTGACTGTCCCATGCCTGCCATGATCTGCAGAATTCCA
CCACACTGGACTAGTGGATCCGAGCTCGGTACCAAGCTTAAGTTTAAACCGCTGATCAGCCTCGACTGTG
CCTTCTAGTTGCCAGCCATCTGTTGTTTGCCCCTCCCCCGTGCCTTCCTTGACCCTGGAAGGTGCCACTC
CCACTGTCCTTTCCTAATAAAATGAGGAAATTGCATCGCATTGTCTGAGTAGGTGTCATTCTATTCTGGG
GGGTGGGGTGGGGCAGGACAGCAAGGGGGAGGATTGGGAAGACAATAGCAGGCATGCTGGGGATGCGGTG
GGCTCTATGGCTTCTGAGGCGGAAAGAACCAGCTGGGGCTCTAGGGGGTATCCCC
[124 nt withheld, positions 3416-3539]
C
[32 nt withheld, positions 3541-3572]
CA
[57 nt withheld, positions 3575-3631]
A
[49 nt withheld, positions 3633-3681]
CCTTTGACGTTGGAGTCCACGTTCTTT
[37 nt withheld, positions 3709-3745]
ACCCTATCTCGGTCTATTCTTTTGATTTATAAGGGATTTTGGGGATTTCGGCCTATTGGTTAAAAAATGA
GCTGATTTAACAAAAATTTAACGCGAATTAATTCTGTGGAATGTGTGTCAGTTAGGGTGTGGAAAGTCCC
CAGGCTCCCCAGGCAGGCAGAAGTATGCAAAGCATGCATCTCAATTAGTCAGCAACCAGGTGTGGAAAGT
CCCCAGGCTCCCCAGCAGGCAGAAGTATGCAAAGCATGCATCTCAATTAGTCAGCAACCATAGTCCCGCC
CCTAACTCCGCCCATCCCGCCCCTAACTCCGCCCAGTTCCGCCCATTCTCCGCCCCATGGCTGACTAATT
TTTTTTATTTATGCAGAGGCCGAGGCCGCCTCTGCCTCTGAGCTATTCCAGAAGTAGTGAGGAGGCTTTT
TTGGAGGCCTAGGCTTTTGCAAAAAGCTCCCGGGAGCTTGTATATCCATTTTCGGATCTGATCAAGAGAC
AGGATGAGGATCGTTTCGCATGATTGAACAAGATGGATTGCACGCAGGTTCTCCGGCCGCTTGGGTGGAG
AGGCTATTCGGCTATGACTGGGCACAACAGACAATCGGCTGCTCTGATGCCGCCGTGTTCCGGCTGTCAG
CGCAGGGGCGCCCGGTTCTTTTTGTCAAGACCGACCTGTCCGGTGCCCTGAATGAACTGCAGGACGAGGC
AGCGCGGCTATCGTGGCTGGCCACGACGGGCGTTCCTTGCGCAGCTGTGCTCGACGTTGTCACTGAAGCG
GGAAGGGACTGGCTGCTATTGGGCGAAGTGCCGGGGCAGGATCTCCTGTCATCTCACCTTGCTCCTGCCG
AGAAAGTATCCATCATGGCTGATGCAATGCGGCGGCTGCATACGCTTGATCCGGCTACCTGCCCATTCGA
CCACCAAGCGAAACATCGCATCGAGCGAGCACGTACTCGGATGGAAGCCGGTCTTGTCGATCAGGATGAT
CTGGACGAAGAGCATCAGGGGCTCGCGCCAGCCGAACTGTTCGCCAGGCTCAAGGCGCGCATGCCCGACG
GCGAGGATCTCGTCGTGACCCATGGCGATGCCTGCTTGCCGAATATCATGGTGGAAAATGGCCGCTTTTC
TGGATTCATCGACTGTGGCCGGCTGGGTGTGGCGGACCGCTATCAGGACATAGCGTTGGCTACCCGTGAT
ATTGCTGAAGAGCTTGGCGGCGAATGGGCTGACCGCTTCCTCGTGCTTTACGGTATCGCCGCTCCCGATT
CGCAGCGCATCGCCTTCTATCGCCTTCTTGACGAGTTCTTCTGAGCGGGACTCTGGGGTTCGAAATGACC
GACCAAGCGACGCCCAACCTGCCATCACGAGATTTCGATTCCACCGCCGCCTTCTATGAAAGGTTGGGCT
TCGGAATCGTTTTCCGGGACGCCGGCTGGATGATCCTCCAGCGCGGGGATCTCATGCTGGAGTTCTTCGC
CCACCCCAACTTGTTTATTGCAGCTTATAATGGTTACAAATAAAGCAATAGCATCACAAATTTCACAAAT
AAAGCATTTTTTTCACTGCATTCTAGTTGTGGTTTGTCCAAACTCATCAATGTATCTTATCATGTCTGTA
TACCGTCGACCTCTAGCTAGAGCTTGGCGTAATCATGGTCATAGCTGTTTCCTGTGTGAAATTGTTATCC
GCTCACAATTCCACACAACATACGAGCCGGAAGCATAAAGTGTAAAGCCTGGGGTGCCTAATGAGTGAGC
TAACTCACATTAATTGCGTTGCGCTCACTGCCCGCTTTCCAGTCGGGAAACCTGTCGTGCCAGCTGCATT
AATGAATCGGCCAACGCGCGGGGAGAGGCGGTTTGCGTATTGGGCGCTCTTCCGCTTCCTCGCTCACTGA
CTCGCTGCGCTCGGTCGTTCGGCTGCGGCGAGCGGTATCAGCTCACTCAAAGGCGGTAATACGGTTATCC
ACAGAATCAGGGGATAACGCAGGAAAGAACATGTGAGCAAAAGGCCAGCAAAAGGCCAGGAACCGTAAAA
AGGCCGCGTTGCTGGCGTTTTTCCATAGGCTCCGCCCCCCTGACGAGCATCACAAAAATCGACGCTCAAG
TCAGAGGTGGCGAAACCCGACAGGACTATAAAGATACCAGGCGTTTCCCCCTGGAAGCTCCCTCGTGCGC
TCTCCTGTTCCGACCCTGCCGCTTACCGGATACCTGTCCGCCTTTCTCCCTTCGGGAAGCGTGGCGCTTT
CTCAATGCTCACGCTGTAGGTATCTCAGTTCGGTGTAGGTCGTTCGCTCCAAGCTGGGCTGTGTGCACGA
ACCCCCCGTTCAGCCCGACCGCTGCGCCTTATCCGGTAACTATCGTCTTGAGTCCAACCCGGTAAGACAC
GACTTATCGCCACTGGCAGCAGCCACTGGTAACAGGATTAGCAGAGCGAGGTATGTAGGCGGTGCTACAG
AGTTCTTGAAGTGGTGGCCTAACTACGGCTACACTAGAAGGACAGTATTTGGTATCTGCGCTCTGCTGAA
GCCAGTTACCTTCGGAAAAAGAGTTGGTAGCTCTTGATCCGGCAAACAAACCACCGCTGGTAGCGGTGGT
TTTTTTGTTTGCAAGCAGCAGATTACGCGCAGAAAAAAAGGATCTCAAGAAGATCCTTTGATCTTTTCTA
CGGGGTCTGACGCTCAGTGGAACGAAAACTCACGTTAAGGGATTTTGGTCATGAGATTATCAAAAAGGAT
CTTCACCTAGATCCTTTTAAATTAAAAATGAAGTTTTAAATCAATCTAAAGTATATATGAGTAAACTTGG
TCTGACAGTTACCAATGCTTAATCAGTGAGGCACCTATCTCAGCGATCTGTCTATTTCGTTCATCCATAG
TTGCCTGACTCCCCGTCGTGTAGATAACTACGATACGGGAGGGCTTACCATCTGGCCCCAGTGCTGCAAT
GATACCGCGAGACCCACGCTCACCGGCTCCAGATTTATCAGCAATAAACCAGCCAGCCGGAAGGGCCGAG
CGCAGAAGTGGTCCTGCAACTTTATCCGCCTCCATCCAGTCTATTAATTGTTGCCGGGAAGCTAGAGTAA
GTAGTTCGCCAGTTAATAGTTTGCGCAACGTTGTTGCCATTGCTACAGGCATCGTGGTGTCACGCTCGTC
GTTTGGTATGGCTTCATTCAGCTCCGGTTCCCAACGATCAAGGCGAGTTACATGATCCCCCATGTTGTGC
AAAAAAGCGGTTAGCTCCTTCGGTCCTCCGATCGTTGTCAGAAGTAAGTTGGCCGCAGTGTTATCACTCA
TGGTTATGGCAGCACTGCATAATTCTCTTACTGTCATGCCATCCGTAAGATGCTTTTCTGTGACTGGTGA
GTACTCAACCAAGTCATTCTGAGAATAGTGTATGCGGCGACCGAGTTGCTCTTGCCCGGCGTCAATACGG
GATAATACCGCGCCACATAGCAGAACTTTAAAAGTGCTCATCATTGGAAAACGTTCTTCGGGGCGAAAAC
TCTCAAGGATCTTACCGCTGTTGAGATCCAGTTCGATGTAACCCACTCGTGCACCCAACTGATCTTCAGC
ATCTTTTACTTTCACCAGCGTTTCTGGGTGAGCAAAAACAGGAAGGCAAAATGCCGCAAAAAAGGGAATA
AGGGCGACACGGAAATGTTGAATACTCATACTCTTCCTTTTTCAATATTATTGAAGCATTTATCAGGGTT
ATTGTCTCATGAGCGGATACATATTTGAATGTATTTAGAAAAATAAACAAATAGGGGTTCCGCGCACATT
TCCCCGAAAAGTGCCACCTGACGTC
