>Addgene plasmid #25933 | pUSE-RapR-Src-myc | addgene partial sequence | sequence record 31647 | 25933 with CMV-F
CTCTCTGGCTAACTAGAGAACCCACTGCTTACTGGCTTATCGAAATTAATACGACTCACTATAGGGAGAC
CCAAGCTGGCTAGCGTTTAAACGGGCCCTCTAGACTCGAGCGGCCGCCACTGTGCTGGATCATGGGCAGC
AACAAGAGCAAGCCCAAGGACGCCAGCCAGCGGCGCCGCAGCCTGGAGCCCTCGGAAAACGTGCACGGGG
CAGGGGGCGCCTTCCCGGCCTCACAGACACCGAGCAAGCCCGCCTCCGCCGACGGCCACCGCGGGCCCAG
CGCCGCCTTCGTGCCGCCCGCGGCCGAGCCCAAGCTCTTCGGAGGCTTCAACTCCTCGGACACCGTCACC
TCCCCGCAGAGGGCGGGGCCTCTGGCAGGTGGGGTGACCACCTTTGTGGCCCTCTATGACTATGAGTCAC
GGACAGAGACTGACCTGTCCTTCAAGAAAGGGGAGCGGCTGCAGATTGTTAACAACACGGAGGGAGACTG
GTGGCTGGCACACTCGCTGAGCACGGGACAGACCGGTTACATCCCCAGCAACTATGTGGCGCCCTCCGAC
TCCATCCAGGCTGAGGAGTGGTACTTTGGCAAGATCACTAGACGGGAATCAGAGCGGCTGCTGCTCAACG
CCGAGAACCCGAGAGGGACCTTCCTCGTGAGGGAGAGTGAGACCACAAAAGGTGCCTACTGCCTCTCTGT
ATCCGACTTCGACAATGCCAAGGGCCTAAATGTGAAACACTACAAGATCCGCAAGCTGGACAGCGGCGGT
TTCTACATCACCTCCCGCACCCAGTTCAACAGCCTGCAGCAGCTCGTGGCTTACTACTCCAAACATGCTG
ATGGCCTGTGTCACCGCCTCACTACCGTATGTCCCACATCCAAGCCTCANACCAGGATGGCCAAGGA
