>Addgene plasmid #25933 | pUSE-RapR-Src-myc | addgene partial sequence | sequence record 31648 | 25933 with BGH-rev
AGCTCGGATCCACTAGTCCAGTGTGGTGGAATTCTGCAGATCATGGCAGGCATGGGACAGTCACTGTACC
AGCCTCCACCTGTCCTTCCAGGCTGCCCCATCCCTGAAGCCCTTCCATGCTCCAAAAGGGGCATTGCCGA
GGCAACGCAGCCCCAGAGAGAGGATGAAGGGAGGCAGGTGCATCGGAGGCAACACCCGGAAGCCTAGAGG
TGACAGTTCTGCGCACACAGTCCCTATAGGTTCTCCCCGGGCTGGTACTGTGGCTCTAGAGGTGACAGTT
CTGCGCACACAGTCCTCACAGGTCCTCCTCGGAGATCAGCTTCTGCTCCCCTGGTCCGCCTAGGTTCTCC
CCGGGCTGGTACTGTGGCTCAGTGGACGTAAAGTAGTCTTCCAGGAAGGCCTGCAGGTACTCGAAGGTGG
GCCGCTCCTCGGGCTCCTTCCGCCAGCACTGGCACATAAGGTCATGCAGGGACTCGGGGCACTCGGGGGG
ACAAGGCATCCGGTAGCCCCGCTCCACCTGGTCCAGAACCTCACGGTTCACCATCCCAGGATAGGGCACT
CTTCCCTTAGTGGTGAGCTCGGTCAGCAGAATCCCAAAGGACCACACATCCGACTTGATGGTGAACCTGC
CGTACAGAGCAGCTTCAGGGGCGGTCCACTTGATGGGGAATTTGGCACCTTGCCGGGCTGTGTATTCGTT
GTCTTCTATGAGCCGGGCCAACCCAAAGTCGGCCACTTTGCACACCAGGTTCTCCCCTACTAGGATATTG
GCGGCTCGAAGGTCCCGGTGCACATAGTTCATCCGCTCCACATAGGCCATGCCTGAAGCGATCTGAGCAG
ACATGTCCACCAGCTGGGGTAGCCGCAAATATTTGCCCGTTTCCCCCTTGAGAAAGTCCAGCAGACTCCC
CTT
